>Addgene plasmid #117126 | pJet1.2 HA6-Tag | addgene full sequence | sequence record 226900 | Addgene NGS Result
GCCCCTGCAGCCGAATTATATTATTTTTGCCAAATAATTTTTAACAAAAGCTCTGAAGTCTTCTTCATTT
AAATTCTTAGATGATACTTCATCTGGAAAATTGTCCCAATTAGTAGCATCACGCTGTGAGTAAGTTCTAA
ACCATTTTTTTATTGTTGTATTATCTCTAATCTTACTACTCGATGAGTTTTCGGTATTATCTCTATTTTT
AACTTGGAGCAGGTTCCATTCATTGTTTTTTTCATCATAGTGAATAAAATCAACTGCTTTAACACTTGTG
CCTGAACACCATATCCATCCGGCGTAATACGACTCACTATAGGGAGAGCGGCCGCCAGATCTTCCGGATG
GCTCGAGTTTTTCAGCAAGATTCATTGGGTCTCGCTTAGCTAGAAGCGTAATCTGGAACGTCATATGGAT
AGGATCCTGCATAGTCCGGGACGTCATAGGGATAGCCCGCATAGTCAGGAACATCGTATGGGTATCTAGA
AGCGTAATCTGGAACGTCATATGGATAGGATCCTGCATAGTCCGGGACGTCATAGGGATAGCCCGCATAG
TCAGGAACATCGTATGGGTATCTAGCAGCAGAACCGCTTGAGACCTGTAACATCTTTCTAGAAGATCTCC
TACAATATTCTCAGCTGCCATGGAAAATCGATGTTCTTCTTTTATTCTCTCAAGATTTTCAGGCTGTATA
TTAAAACTTATATTAAGAACTATGCTAACCACCTCATCAGGAACCGTTGTAGGTGGCGTGGGTTTTCTTG
GCAATCGACTCTCATGAAAACTACGAGCTAAATATTCAATATGTTCCTCTTGACCAACTTTATTCTGCAT
TTTTTTTGAACGAGGTTTAGAGCAAGCTTCAGGAAACTGAGACAGGAATTTTATTAAAAATTTAAATTTT
GAAGAAAGTTCAGGGTTAATAGCATCCATTTTTTGCTTTGCAAGTTCCTCAGCATTCTTAACAAAAGACG
TCTCTTTTGACATGTTTAAAGTTTAAACCTCCTGTGTGAAATTATTATCCGCTCATAATTCCACACATTA
TACGAGCCGGAAGCATAAAGTGTAAAGCCTGGGGTGCCGGTAATGACTCCAACTTATTGATAGTGTTTTA
TGTTCAGATAATGCCCGATGACTTTGTCATGCAGCTCCACCGATTTTGAGAACGACAGCGACTTCCGTCC
CAGCCGTGCCAGGTGCTGCCTCAGATTCAGGTTATGCCGCTCAATTCGCTGCGTATATCGCTTGCTGATT
ACGTGCAGCTTTCCCTTCAGGCGGGATTCATACAGCGGCCAGCCATCCGTCATCCATATCACCACGTCAA
AGGGTGACAGCAGGCTCATAAGACGCCCCAGCGTCGCCATAGTGCGTTCACCGAATACGTGCGCAACAAC
CGTCTTCCGGAGACTGTCATACGCGTAAAACAGCCAGCGCTGGCGCGATTTAGCCCCGACATAGCCCCAC
TGTTCGTCCATTTCCGCGCAGACGATGACGTCACTGCCCGGCTGTATGCGCGAGGTTACCGACTGCGGCC
TGAGTTTTTTAAGTGACGTAAAATCGTGTTGAGGCCAACGCCCATAATGCGGGCTGTTGCCCGGCATCCA
ACGCCATTCATGGCCATATCAATGATTTTCTGGTGCGTACCGGGTTGAGAAGCGGTGTAAGTGAACTGCA
GTTGCCATGTTTTACGGCAGTGAGAGCAGAGATAGCGCTGATGTCCGGCGGTGCTTTTGCCGTTACGCAC
CACCCCGTCAGTAGCTGAACAGGAGGGACAGCTGATAGAAACAGAAGCCACTGGAGCACCTCAAAAACAC
CATCATACACTAAATCAGTAAGTTGGCAGCATCACCTGGGGTGCCTAATGAGTGAGCTAACTCACATTAA
TTGCGTTGCGCTCACTGCCAATTGCTTTCCAGTCGGGAAACCTGTCGTGCCAGCTGCATTAATGAATCGG
CCAACGCGCGGGGAGAGGCGGTTTGCGTATTGGGCGCTCTTCCGCTTCCTCGCTCACTGACTCGCTGCGC
TCGGTCGTTCGGCTGCGGCGAGCGGTATCAGCTCACTCAAAGGCGGTAATACGGTTATCCACAGAATCAG
GGGATAACGCAGGAAAGAACATGTGAGCAAAAGGCCAGCAAAAGGCCAGGAACCGTAAAAAGGCCGCGTT
GCTGGCGTTTTTCCATAGGCTCCGCCCCCCTGACGAGCATCACAAAAATCGACGCTCAAGTCAGAGGTGG
CGAAACCCGACAGGACTATAAAGATACCAGGCGTTTCCCCCTGGAAGCTCCCTCGTGCGCTCTCCTGTTC
CGACCCTGCCGCTTACCGGATACCTGTCCGCCTTTCTCCCTTCGGGAAGCGTGGCGCTTTCTCATAGCTC
ACGCTGTAGGTATCTCAGTTCGGTGTAGGTCGTTCGCTCCAAGCTGGGCTGTGTGCACGAACCCCCCGTT
CAGCCCGACCGCTGCGCCTTATCCGGTAACTATCGTCTTGAGTCCAACCCGGTAAGACACGACTTATCGC
CACTGGCAGCAGCCACTGGTAACAGGATTAGCAGAGCGAGGTATGTAGGCGGTGCTACAGAGTTCTTGAA
GTGGTGGCCTAACTACGGCTACACTAGAAGAACAGTATTTGGTATCTGCGCTCTGCTGAAGCCAGTTACC
TTCGGAAAAAGAGTTGGTAGCTCTTGATCCGGCAAACAAACCACCGCTGGTAGCGGTGGTTTTTTTGTTT
GCAAGCAGCAGATTACGCGCAGAAAAAAAGGATCTCAAGAAGATCCTTTGATCTTTTCTACGGGGTCTGA
CGCTCAGTGGAACGAAAACTCACGTTAAGGGATTTTGGTCATGAGATTATCAAAAAGGATCTTCACCTAG
ATCCTTTTAAATTAAAAATGAAGTTTTAAATCAATCTAAAGTATATATGAGTAAACTTGGTCTGACAGTT
ACCAATGCTTAATCAGTGAGGCACCTATCTCAGCGATCTGTCTATTTCGTTCATCCATAGTTGCCTGACT
CCCCGTCGTGTAGATAACTACGATACGGGAGGGCTTACCATCTGGCCCCAGTGCTGCAATGATACCGCGA
GACCCACGCTCACCGGCTCCAGATTTATCAGCAATAAACCAGCCAGCCGGAAGGGCCGAGCGCAGAAGTG
GTCCTGCAACTTTATCCGCCTCCATCCAGTCTATTAATTGTTGCCGGGAAGCTAGAGTAAGTAGTTCGCC
AGTTAATAGTTTGCGCAACGTTGTTGCCATTGCTACAGGCATCGTGGTGTCACGCTCGTCGTTTGGTATG
GCTTCATTCAGCTCCGGTTCCCAACGATCAAGGCGAGTTACATGATCCCCCATGTTGTGCAAAAAAGCGG
TTAGCTCCTTCGGTCCTCCGATCGTTGTCAGAAGTAAGTTGGCCGCAGTGTTATCACTCATGGTTATGGC
AGCACTGCATAATTCTCTTACTGTCATGCCATCCGTAAGATGCTTTTCTGTGACTGGTGAGTACTCAACC
AAGTCATTCTGAGAATAGTGTATGCGGCGACCGAGTTGCTCTTGCCCGGCGTCAATACGGGATAATACCG
CGCCACATAGCAGAACTTTAAAAGTGCTCATCATTGGAAAACGTTCTTCGGGGCGAAAACTCTCAAGGAT
CTTACCGCTGTTGAGATCCAGTTCGATGTAACCCACTCGTGCACCCAACTGATCTTCAGCATCTTTTACT
TTCACCAGCGTTTCTGGGTGAGCAAAAACAGGAAGGCAAAATGCCGCAAAAAAGGGAATAAGGGCGACAC
GGAAATGTTGAATACTCATACTCTTCCTTTTTCAATATTATTGAAGCATTTATCAGGGTTATTGTCTCAT
GAGCGGATACATATTTGAATGTATTTAGAAAAATAAACAAATAGGGGTTCCGCGCACATTTCCCCGAAAA
GTGCCACCTGACGTCTAAGAAACCATTATTATCATGACATTAACCTATAAAAATAGGCGTATCACGAGGC
C
Features (pLannotate 1.2.2; 10 found; start..end, strand, type, name):
    305..323     +  promoter       T7 promoter: promoter for bacteriophage T7 RNA polymerase
    395..484     -  CDS            3xHA: three tandem HA epitope tags
    491..580     -  CDS            3xHA: three tandem HA epitope tags
   1046..1076    -  promoter       lac UV5 promoter: E. coli lac promoter with an "up" mutation
   1089..1856    -  mobile_element IS1: prokaryotic transposable element IS1
   1868..1889    -  protein_bind   CAP binding site: CAP binding activates transcription in the presence of cAMP. E. coli catabolite activator protein
   1914..1997    -  CDS            lacI (fragment): lac repressor; lacI; The lac repressor binds to the lac operator to inhibit transcription in E. coli. This inhibition can be relieved by adding lactose or isopropyl-β-D-thiogalactopyranoside (IPTG).
   2180..2768    -  rep_origin     ori: high-copy-number ColE1/pMB1/pBR322/pUC origin of replication
   2939..3799    -  CDS            AmpR: β-lactamase; bla; confers resistance to ampicillin, carbenicillin, and related antibiotics
   3800..3904    -  promoter       AmpR promoter: bla
