[The description below was written by a language model from this plasmid's Addgene catalogue record and pLannotate feature annotations shown in this document.]
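Description:
pJet1.2 HA6-Tag is a small Golden Gate donor plasmid built on the commercial pJet1.2 cloning backbone. It supplies a C-terminal six-copy haemagglutinin (6xHA) epitope tag module for gene-targeting constructs destined for Bacillus subtilis. It is propagated in E. coli as a high-copy plasmid through a ColE1/pUC-type origin and is selected with ampicillin via the β-lactamase gene and its native promoter. The record lists no Bacillus replication origin or Bacillus selection marker on this plasmid, consistent with its role as a parts donor rather than a vector that itself enters B. subtilis.

The payload is an insert of about 220 bp, annotated as two adjacent 3xHA blocks that together form the 6xHA tag. It lies on the opposite strand to the backbone's T7 promoter, which sits just upstream of the cloning site. According to the depositor, BsaI digestion releases the tag fragment with defined four-base overhangs at designated "RtagN" and "RtagC" positions. The module can therefore be ligated in a fixed order with other parts, presumably homology arms, the gene of interest and a marker supplied by other donors. The resulting assembly is used for allelic replacement that fuses the tag to the C terminus of a target protein, which fits the high-throughput allelic replacement screening described in the associated publication.

The sequenced record is 3,991 nt, longer than the catalogued 3,214 bp. The difference is explained by an IS1 transposable element found between the CAP binding site and the lac UV5 promoter in the backbone. The depositor comments state that this insertion does not affect plasmid function.
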