Addgene plasmid #117126: pJet1.2 HA6-Tag
Purpose: C-terminal HA-tag
Depositing lab: Stephan Gruber. Depositing organization: Universite de Lausanne (UNIL). Publication: High-Throughput Allelic Replacement Screening in Bacillus subtilis. Diebold-Durand ML, Burmann F, Gruber S. Methods Mol Biol. 2019;2004:49-61. doi: 10.1007/978-1-4939-9520-2_5. PubMed 31147909.
Backbone
  Vector backbone: pJet1.2
  Backbone manufacturer: Thermo scientific
  Backbone size w/o insert (bp): 2974
  Total vector size (bp): 3214
  Vector type: Golden gate donor vector for gene targeting in Bacillus subtilis
Growth in bacteria
  Bacterial resistance: Ampicillin, 100 μg/mL
  Growth temperature: 37°C
  Growth strain: DH5alpha
  Copy number: High Copy
Gene/Insert
  Gene/Insert name: 6xHA Tag (alt name: hexa Hemaglutinine Tag ; 6xHemaglutinine Tag)
  Insert size (bp): 220
  Tag / fusion protein: 6xHA tag (C terminal on insert)
  Cloning method: Unknown
  Sequencing primers: 5′ CGACTCACTATAGGGAGAGCGGC; 3′ AAGAACATCGATTTTCCATGGCAG
Terms and licenses: Academic/Nonprofit Terms; Industry Terms: Not Available to Industry
Depositor comments: Donor vector for Golden gate assembly reactions that encodes for a C-terminal 6xHA tag. Overhangs generated upon BsaI cleavage : AGCG (RtagN) and TAAG (RtagC). (Gruber lab reference pSG1106) Addgene NGS results identified an IS1 element located between the CAP binding site and the lac UV5 promoter. This element will not affect plasmid function.
How to cite: pJet1.2 HA6-Tag was a gift from Stephan Gruber (Addgene plasmid # 117126 ; http://n2t.net/addgene:117126 ; RRID:Addgene_117126)
